>Addgene plasmid #170459 | LentiU6-LacZ-GFP-Puro (BB) | addgene full sequence | sequence record 339657 | Addgene NGS Result
GGGTCTCTCTGGTTAGACCAGATCTGAGCCTGGGAGCTCTCTGGCTAACTAGGGAACCCACTGCTTAAGC
CTCAATAAAGCTTGCCTTGAGTGCTTCAAGTAGTGTGTGCCCGTCTGTTGTGTGACTCTGGTAACTAGAG
ATCCCTCAGACCCTTTTAGTCAGTGTGGAAAATCTCTAGCAGTGGCGCCCGAACAGGGACTTGAAAGCGA
AAGGGAAACCAGAGGAGCTCTCTCGACGCAGGACTCGGCTTGCTGAAGCGCGCACGGCAAGAGGCGAGGG
GCGGCGACTGGTGAGTACGCCAAAAATTTTGACTAGCGGAGGCTAGAAGGAGAGAGATGGGTGCGAGAGC
GTCAGTATTAAGCGGGGGAGAATTAGATCGCGATGGGAAAAAATTCGGTTAAGGCCAGGGGGAAAGAAAA
AATATAAATTAAAACATATAGTATGGGCAAGCAGGGAGCTAGAACGATTCGCAGTTAATCCTGGCCTGTT
AGAAACATCAGAAGGCTGTAGACAAATACTGGGACAGCTACAACCATCCCTTCAGACAGGATCAGAAGAA
CTTAGATCATTATATAATACAGTAGCAACCCTCTATTGTGTGCATCAAAGGATAGAGATAAAAGACACCA
AGGAAGCTTTAGACAAGATAGAGGAAGAGCAAAACAAAAGTAAGACCACCGCACAGCAAGCGGCCGCTGA
TCTTCAGACCTGGAGGAGGAGATATGAGGGACAATTGGAGAAGTGAATTATATAAATATAAAGTAGTAAA
AATTGAACCATTAGGAGTAGCACCCACCAAGGCAAAGAGAAGAGTGGTGCAGAGAGAAAAAAGAGCAGTG
GGAATAGGAGCTTTGTTCCTTGGGTTCTTGGGAGCAGCAGGAAGCACTATGGGCGCAGCGTCAATGACGC
TGACGGTACAGGCCAGACAATTATTGTCTGGTATAGTGCAGCAGCAGAACAATTTGCTGAGGGCTATTGA
GGCGCAACAGCATCTGTTGCAACTCACAGTCTGGGGCATCAAGCAGCTCCAGGCAAGAATCCTGGCTGTG
GAAAGATACCTAAAGGATCAACAGCTCCTGGGGATTTGGGGTTGCTCTGGAAAACTCATTTGCACCACTG
CTGTGCCTTGGAATGCTAGTTGGAGTAATAAATCTCTGGAACAGATTTGGAATCACACGACCTGGATGGA
GTGGGACAGAGAAATTAACAATTACACAAGCTTAATACACTCCTTAATTGAAGAATCGCAAAACCAGCAA
GAAAAGAATGAACAAGAATTATTGGAATTAGATAAATGGGCAAGTTTGTGGAATTGGTTTAACATAACAA
ATTGGCTGTGGTATATAAAATTATTCATAATGATAGTAGGAGGCTTGGTAGGTTTAAGAATAGTTTTTGC
TGTACTTTCTATAGTGAATAGAGTTAGGCAGGGATATTCACCATTATCGTTTCAGACCCACCTCCCAACC
CCGAGGGGACCCGACAGGCCCGAAGGAATAGAAGAAGAAGGTGGAGAGAGAGACAGAGACAGATCCATTC
GATTAGTGAACGGATCGGCACTGCGTGCGCCAATTCTGCAGACAAATGGCAGTATTCATCCACAATTTTA
AAAGAAAAGGGGGGATTGGGGGGTACAGTGCAGGGGAAAGAATAGTAGACATAATAGCAACAGACATACA
AACTAAAGAATTACAAAAACAAATTACAAAAATTCAAAATTTTCGGGTTTATTACAGGGACAGCAGAGAT
CCAGTTTGGTTAATTAAGGTACCGAGGGCCTATTTCCCATGATTCCTTCATATTTGCATATACGATACAA
GGCTGTTAGAGAGATAATTAGAATTAATTTGACTGTAAACACAAAGATATTAGTACAAAATACGTGACGT
AGAAAGTAATAATTTCTTGGGTAGTTTGCAGTTTTAAAATTATGTTTTAAAATGGACTATCATATGCTTA
CCGTAACTTGAAAGTATTTCGATTTCTTGGCTTTATATATCTTGTGGAAAGGACGAAACACCGGAGACGT
CCCATTCGCCATTCAGGCTGCGCAACTGTTGGGAAGGGCGATCGGTGCGGGCCTCTTCGCTATTACGCCA
GCTGGCGAAAGGGGGATGTGCTGCAAGGCGATTAAGTTGGGTAACGCCAGGGTTTTCCCAGTCACGACGT
TGTAAAACGACGGCCAGTGAGCGCGCGTAATACGACTCACTATAGGGCGAATTGGGTACCGGGCCCCCCC
TCGAGGTCCTCCAGCTTTTGTTCCCTTTAGTGAGGGTTAATTGCGCGCTTGGCGTAATCATGGTCATAGC
TGTTTCCTGTGTGAAATTGTTATCCGCTCACAATTCCACACAACATACGAGCCGGAAGCATAAAGTGTAA
AGCCTGGGGTGCCTAATGAGTGAGCTAACTCACATTAATTGCGTTGCGCTCACTGCCCGCTTCGTCTCTG
TTTGAATTCGCTAGCTAGGTCTTGAAAGGAGTGGGAATTGGCTCCGGTGCCCGTCAGTGGGCAGAGCGCA
CATCGCCCACAGTCCCCGAGAAGTTGGGGGGAGGGGTCGGCAATTGATCCGGTGCCTAGAGAAGGTGGCG
CGGGGTAAACTGGGAAAGTGATGTCGTGTACTGGCTCCGCCTTTTTCCCGAGGGTGGGGGAGAACCGTAT
ATAAGTGCAGTAGTCGCCGTGAACGTTCTTTTTCGCAACGGGTTTGCCGCCAGAACACAGGACCGGTTCT
AGAGCGCTGCCACCATGGTGAGCAAGGGCGAGGAGCTGTTCACCGGGGTGGTGCCCATCCTGGTCGAGCT
GGACGGCGACGTAAACGGCCACAAGTTCAGCGTGTCCGGCGAGGGCGAGGGCGATGCCACCTACGGCAAG
CTGACCCTGAAGTTCATCTGCACCACCGGCAAGCTGCCCGTGCCCTGGCCCACCCTCGTGACCACCCTGA
CCTACGGCGTGCAGTGCTTCAGCCGCTACCCCGACCACATGAAGCAGCACGACTTCTTCAAGTCCGCCAT
GCCCGAAGGCTACGTCCAGGAGCGCACCATCTTCTTCAAGGACGACGGCAACTACAAGACCCGCGCCGAG
GTGAAGTTCGAGGGCGACACCCTGGTGAACCGCATCGAGCTGAAGGGCATCGACTTCAAGGAGGACGGCA
ACATCCTGGGGCACAAGCTGGAGTACAACTACAACAGCCACAACGTCTATATCATGGCCGACAAGCAGAA
GAACGGCATCAAGGTGAACTTCAAGATCCGCCACAACATCGAGGACGGCAGCGTGCAGCTCGCCGACCAC
TACCAGCAGAACACCCCCATCGGCGACGGCCCCGTGCTGCTGCCCGACAACCACTACCTGAGCACCCAGT
CCGCCCTGAGCAAAGACCCCAACGAGAAGCGCGATCACATGGTCCTGCTGGAGTTCGTGACCGCCGCCGG
GATCACTCTCGGCATGGACGAGCTGTACAAGGGATCCGGCGCAACAAACTTCTCTCTGCTGAAACAAGCC
GGAGATGTCGAAGAGAATCCTGGACCGACCGAGTACAAGCCCACGGTGCGCCTCGCCACCCGCGACGACG
TCCCCAGGGCCGTACGCACCCTCGCCGCCGCGTTCGCCGACTACCCCGCCACGCGCCACACCGTCGATCC
GGACCGCCACATCGAGCGGGTCACCGAGCTGCAAGAACTCTTCCTCACGCGCGTCGGGCTCGACATCGGC
AAGGTGTGGGTCGCGGACGACGGCGCCGCGGTGGCGGTCTGGACCACGCCGGAGAGCGTCGAAGCGGGGG
CGGTGTTCGCCGAGATCGGCCCGCGCATGGCCGAGTTGAGCGGTTCCCGGCTGGCCGCGCAGCAACAGAT
GGAAGGCCTCCTGGCGCCGCACCGGCCCAAGGAGCCCGCGTGGTTCCTGGCCACCGTCGGAGTCTCGCCC
GACCACCAGGGCAAGGGTCTGGGCAGCGCCGTCGTGCTCCCCGGAGTGGAGGCGGCCGAGCGCGCCGGGG
TGCCCGCCTTCCTGGAGACCTCCGCGCCCCGCAACCTCCCCTTCTACGAGCGGCTCGGCTTCACCGTCAC
CGCCGACGTCGAGGTGCCCGAAGGACCGCGCACCTGGTGCATGACCCGCAAGCCCGGTGCCTGAACGCGT
TAAGTCGACAATCAACCTCTGGATTACAAAATTTGTGAAAGATTGACTGGTATTCTTAACTATGTTGCTC
CTTTTACGCTATGTGGATACGCTGCTTTAATGCCTTTGTATCATGCTATTGCTTCCCGTATGGCTTTCAT
TTTCTCCTCCTTGTATAAATCCTGGTTGCTGTCTCTTTATGAGGAGTTGTGGCCCGTTGTCAGGCAACGT
GGCGTGGTGTGCACTGTGTTTGCTGACGCAACCCCCACTGGTTGGGGCATTGCCACCACCTGTCAGCTCC
TTTCCGGGACTTTCGCTTTCCCCCTCCCTATTGCCACGGCGGAACTCATCGCCGCCTGCCTTGCCCGCTG
CTGGACAGGGGCTCGGCTGTTGGGCACTGACAATTCCGTGGTGTTGTCGGGGAAATCATCGTCCTTTCCT
TGGCTGCTCGCCTGTGTTGCCACCTGGATTCTGCGCGGGACGTCCTTCTGCTACGTCCCTTCGGCCCTCA
ATCCAGCGGACCTTCCTTCCCGCGGCCTGCTGCCGGCTCTGCGGCCTCTTCCGCGTCTTCGCCTTCGCCC
TCAGACGAGTCGGATCTCCCTTTGGGCCGCCTCCCCGCGTCGACTTTAAGACCAATGACTTACAAGGCAG
CTGTAGATCTTAGCCACTTTTTAAAAGAAAAGGGGGGACTGGAAGGGCTAATTCACTCCCAACGAAGACA
AGATCTGCTTTTTGCTTGTACTGGGTCTCTCTGGTTAGACCAGATCTGAGCCTGGGAGCTCTCTGGCTAA
CTAGGGAACCCACTGCTTAAGCCTCAATAAAGCTTGCCTTGAGTGCTTCAAGTAGTGTGTGCCCGTCTGT
TGTGTGACTCTGGTAACTAGAGATCCCTCAGACCCTTTTAGTCAGTGTGGAAAATCTCTAGCAGGGCCCG
TTTAAACCCGCTGATCAGCCTCGACTGTGCCTTCTAGTTGCCAGCCATCTGTTGTTTGCCCCTCCCCCGT
GCCTTCCTTGACCCTGGAAGGTGCCACTCCCACTGTCCTTTCCTAATAAAATGAGGAAATTGCATCGCAT
TGTCTGAGTAGGTGTCATTCTATTCTGGGGGGTGGGGTGGGGCAGGACAGCAAGGGGGAGGATTGGGAAG
ACAATAGCAGGCATGCTGGGGATGCGGTGGGCTCTATGGCTTCTGAGGCGGAAAGAACCAGCTGGGGCTC
TAGGGGGTATCCCC
[124 nt withheld, positions 5335-5458]
C
[91 nt withheld, positions 5460-5550]
A
[49 nt withheld, positions 5552-5600]
CCTTTGACGTTGGAGTCCACGTTCTTT
[37 nt withheld, positions 5628-5664]
ACCCTATCTCGGTCTATTCTTTTGATTTATAAGGGATTTTGCCGATTTCGGCCTATTGGTTAAAAAATGA
GCTGATTTAACAAAAATTTAACGCGAATTAATTCTGTGGAATGTGTGTCAGTTAGGGTGTGGAAAGTCCC
CAGGCTCCCCAGCAGGCAGAAGTATGCAAAGCATGCATCTCAATTAGTCAGCAACCAGGTGTGGAAAGTC
CCCAGGCTCCCCAGCAGGCAGAAGTATGCAAAGCATGCATCTCAATTAGTCAGCAACCATAGTCCCGCCC
CTAACTCCGCCCATCCCGCCCCTAACTCCGCCCAGTTCCGCCCATTCTCCGCCCCATGGCTGACTAATTT
TTTTTATTTATGCAGAGGCCGAGGCCGCCTCTGCCTCTGAGCTATTCCAGAAGTAGTGAGGAGGCTTTTT
TGGAGGCCTAGGCTTTTGCAAAAAGCTCCCGGGAGCTTGTATATCCATTTTCGGATCTGATCAGCACGTG
TTGACAATTAATCATCGGCATAGTATATCGGCATAGTATAATACGACAAGGTGAGGAACTAAACCATGGC
CAAGTTGACCAGTGCCGTTCCGGTGCTCACCGCGCGCGACGTCGCCGGAGCGGTCGAGTTCTGGACCGAC
CGGCTCGGGTTCTCCCGGGACTTCGTGGAGGACGACTTCGCCGGTGTGGTCCGGGACGACGTGACCCTGT
TCATCAGCGCGGTCCAGGACCAGGTGGTGCCGGACAACACCCTGGCCTGGGTGTGGGTGCGCGGCCTGGA
CGAGCTGTACGCCGAGTGGTCGGAGGTCGTGTCCACGAACTTCCGGGACGCCTCCGGGCCGGCCATGACC
GAGATCGGCGAGCAGCCGTGGGGGCGGGAGTTCGCCCTGCGCGACCCGGCCGGCAACTGCGTGCACTTCG
TGGCCGAGGAGCAGGACTGACACGTGCTACGAGATTTCGATTCCACCGCCGCCTTCTATGAAAGGTTGGG
CTTCGGAATCGTTTTCCGGGACGCCGGCTGGATGATCCTCCAGCGCGGGGATCTCATGCTGGAGTTCTTC
GCCCACCCCAACTTGTTTATTGCAGCTTATAATGGTTACAAATAAAGCAATAGCATCACAAATTTCACAA
ATAAAGCATTTTTTTCACTGCATTCTAGTTGTGGTTTGTCCAAACTCATCAATGTATCTTATCATGTCTG
TATACCGTCGACCTCTAGCTAGAGCTTGGCGTAATCATGGTCATAGCTGTTTCCTGTGTGAAATTGTTAT
CCGCTCACAATTCCACACAACATACGAGCCGGAAGCATAAAGTGTAAAGCCTGGGGTGCCTAATGAGTGA
GCTAACTCACATTAATTGCGTTGCGCTCACTGCCCGCTTTCCAGTCGGGAAACCTGTCGTGCCAGCTGCA
TTAATGAATCGGCCAACGCGCGGGGAGAGGCGGTTTGCGTATTGGGCGCTCTTCCGCTTCCTCGCTCACT
GACTCGCTGCGCTCGGTCGTTCGGCTGCGGCGAGCGGTATCAGCTCACTCAAAGGCGGTAATACGGTTAT
CCACAGAATCAGGGGATAACGCAGGAAAGAACATGTGAGCAAAAGGCCAGCAAAAGGCCAGGAACCGTAA
AAAGGCCGCGTTGCTGGCGTTTTTCCATAGGCTCCGCCCCCCTGACGAGCATCACAAAAATCGACGCTCA
AGTCAGAGGTGGCGAAACCCGACAGGACTATAAAGATACCAGGCGTTTCCCCCTGGAAGCTCCCTCGTGC
GCTCTCCTGTTCCGACCCTGCCGCTTACCGGATACCTGTCCGCCTTTCTCCCTTCGGGAAGCGTGGCGCT
TTCTCATAGCTCACGCTGTAGGTATCTCAGTTCGGTGTAGGTCGTTCGCTCCAAGCTGGGCTGTGTGCAC
GAACCCCCCGTTCAGCCCGACCGCTGCGCCTTATCCGGTAACTATCGTCTTGAGTCCAACCCGGTAAGAC
ACGACTTATCGCCACTGGCAGCAGCCACTGGTAACAGGATTAGCAGAGCGAGGTATGTAGGCGGTGCTAC
AGAGTTCTTGAAGTGGTGGCCTAACTACGGCTACACTAGAAGAACAGTATTTGGTATCTGCGCTCTGCTG
AAGCCAGTTACCTTCGGAAAAAGAGTTGGTAGCTCTTGATCCGGCAAACAAACCACCGCTGGTAGCGGTG
GTTTTTTTGTTTGCAAGCAGCAGATTACGCGCAGAAAAAAAGGATCTCAAGAAGATCCTTTGATCTTTTC
TACGGGGTCTGACGCTCAGTGGAACGAAAACTCACGTTAAGGGATTTTGGTCATGAGATTATCAAAAAGG
ATCTTCACCTAGATCCTTTTAAATTAAAAATGAAGTTTTAAATCAATCTAAAGTATATATGAGTAAACTT
GGTCTGACAGTTACCAATGCTTAATCAGTGAGGCACCTATCTCAGCGATCTGTCTATTTCGTTCATCCAT
AGTTGCCTGACTCCCCGTCGTGTAGATAACTACGATACGGGAGGGCTTACCATCTGGCCCCAGTGCTGCA
ATGATACCGCGAGACCCACGCTCACCGGCTCCAGATTTATCAGCAATAAACCAGCCAGCCGGAAGGGCCG
AGCGCAGAAGTGGTCCTGCAACTTTATCCGCCTCCATCCAGTCTATTAATTGTTGCCGGGAAGCTAGAGT
AAGTAGTTCGCCAGTTAATAGTTTGCGCAACGTTGTTGCCATTGCTACAGGCATCGTGGTGTCACGCTCG
TCGTTTGGTATGGCTTCATTCAGCTCCGGTTCCCAACGATCAAGGCGAGTTACATGATCCCCCATGTTGT
GCAAAAAAGCGGTTAGCTCCTTCGGTCCTCCGATCGTTGTCAGAAGTAAGTTGGCCGCAGTGTTATCACT
CATGGTTATGGCAGCACTGCATAATTCTCTTACTGTCATGCCATCCGTAAGATGCTTTTCTGTGACTGGT
GAGTACTCAACCAAGTCATTCTGAGAATAGTGTATGCGGCGACCGAGTTGCTCTTGCCCGGCGTCAATAC
GGGATAATACCGCGCCACATAGCAGAACTTTAAAAGTGCTCATCATTGGAAAACGTTCTTCGGGGCGAAA
ACTCTCAAGGATCTTACCGCTGTTGAGATCCAGTTCGATGTAACCCACTCGTGCACCCAACTGATCTTCA
GCATCTTTTACTTTCACCAGCGTTTCTGGGTGAGCAAAAACAGGAAGGCAAAATGCCGCAAAAAAGGGAA
TAAGGGCGACACGGAAATGTTGAATACTCATACTCTTCCTTTTTCAATATTATTGAAGCATTTATCAGGG
TTATTGTCTCATGAGCGGATACATATTTGAATGTATTTAGAAAAATAAACAAATAGGGGTTCCGCGCACA
TTTCCCCGAAAAGTGCCACCTGACGTCGACGGATCGGGAGATCTCCCGATCCCCTATGGTGCACTCTCAG
TACAATCTGCTCTGATGCCGCATAGTTAAGCCAGTATCTGCTCCCTGCTTGTGTGTTGGAGGTCGCTGAG
TAGTGCGCGAGCAAAATTTAAGCTACAACAAGGCAAGGCTTGACCGACAATTGCATGAAGAATCTGCTTA
GGGTTAGGCGTTTTGCGCTGCTTCGCGATGTACGGGCCAGATATACGCGTTGACATTGATTATTGACTAG
TTATTAATAGTAATCAATTACGGGGTCATTAGTTCATAGCCCATATATGGAGTTCCGCGTTACATAACTT
ACGGTAAATGGCCCGCCTGGCTGACCGCCCAACGACCCCCGCCCATTGACGTCAATAATGACGTATGTTC
CCATAGTAACGCCAATAGGGACTTTCCATTGACGTCAATGGGTGGAGTATTTACGGTAAACTGCCCACTT
GGCAGTACATCAAGTGTATCATATGCCAAGTACGCCCCCTATTGACGTCAATGACGGTAAATGGCCCGCC
TGGCATTATGCCCAGTACATGACCTTATGGGACTTTCCTACTTGGCAGTACATCTACGTATTAGTCATCG
CTATTACCATGGTGATGCGGTTTTGGCAGTACATCAATGGGCGTGGATAGCGGTTTGACTCACGGGGATT
TCCAAGTCTCCACCCCATTGACGTCAATGGGAGTTTGTTTTGGCACCAAAATCAACGGGACTTTCCAAAA
TGTCGTAACAACTCCGCCCCATTGACGCAAATGGGCGGTAGGCGTGTACGGTGGGAGGTCTATATAAGCA
GCGCGTTTTGCCTGTACT
Features (pLannotate 1.2.2; 39 found; start..end, strand, type, name):
      1..181     +  LTR            5' LTR (truncated): truncated 5' long terminal repeat (LTR) from HIV-1
    228..353     +  misc_feature   HIV-1 Ψ: packaging signal of human immunodeficiency virus type 1
    337..700     +  CDS            HIV-1 gag (fragment): gag protein from human immunodeficiency virus 1; gag
    846..1079    +  misc_feature   RRE: The Rev response element (RRE) of HIV-1 allows for Rev-dependent mRNA export from the nucleus to the cytoplasm.
   1456..1556    +  CDS            Rev (fragment): human immunodeficiency virus 1 (HIV-1) Rev protein; rev; enhances nuclear export of unspliced and incompletely spliced viral mRNAs
   1606..1723    +  misc_feature   cPPT/CTS: central polypurine tract and central termination sequence of HIV-1
   1774..2014    +  promoter       U6 promoter: RNA polymerase III promoter for human U6 snRNA
   2035..2190    -  CDS            lacZα (fragment): LacZα fragment of β-galactosidase; lacZ fragment
   2198..2216    +  promoter       T7 promoter: promoter for bacteriophage T7 RNA polymerase
   2225..2248    -  misc_feature   MCS (fragment): pBluescript multiple cloning site
   2264..2282    -  promoter       T3 promoter: promoter for bacteriophage T3 RNA polymerase
   2327..2343    -  protein_bind   lac operator: The lac repressor binds to the lac operator to inhibit transcription in E. coli. This inhibition can be relieved by adding lactose or isopropyl-β-D-thiogalactopyranoside (IPTG). lac repressor encoded by lacI
   2351..2381    -  promoter       lac promoter: promoter for the E. coli lac operon
   2396..2417    -  protein_bind   CAP binding site: CAP binding activates transcription in the presence of cAMP. E. coli catabolite activator protein
   2465..2483    +  CDS            small t antigen (fragment): SV40 (simian virus 40) small t antigen
   2509..2720    +  promoter       EF-1α core promoter: core promoter for human elongation factor EF-1α
   2745..3461    +  CDS            EGFP: EGFP is a basic (constitutively fluorescent) green fluorescent protein published in 1996, derived from Aequorea victoria. It is reported to be a rapidly-maturing weak dimer with moderate acid sensitivity.
   3527..4124    +  CDS            PuroR (fragment): puromycin N-acetyltransferase; pac from Streptomyces; confers resistance to puromycin
   4140..4728    +  misc_feature   WPRE: woodchuck hepatitis virus posttranscriptional regulatory element
   4779..4798    +  misc_feature   cPPT/CTS (fragment): central polypurine tract and central termination sequence of HIV-1
   4800..5033    +  LTR            3' LTR (ΔU3): self-inactivating 3' long terminal repeat (LTR) from HIV-1
   5065..5289    +  polyA_signal   bGH poly(A) signal: bovine growth hormone polyadenylation signal
   5293..5314    +  promoter       SV40 promoter (fragment): SV40 enhancer and early promoter
   5335..5763    +  rep_origin     f1 ori (sequence partly withheld): f1 bacteriophage origin of replication; arrow indicates direction of (+) strand synthesis
   5777..6106    +  promoter       SV40 promoter: SV40 enhancer and early promoter
   6154..6201    +  promoter       EM7 promoter: synthetic bacterial promoter&nbsp
   6220..6594    +  CDS            BleoR: antibiotic-binding protein; Sh ble from Streptoalloteichus hindustanus; confers resistance to bleomycin, phleomycin, and Zeocin™
   6604..6729    +  CDS            ble (fragment): BLE_KLEPN - Experimental evidence at protein level: Swiss-Prot protein existence level 1. Binding protein with a strong affinity to the bleomycin family of antibiotics. Binds to CL990; an antimitotic-antibiotic compound. From Klebsiella pneumoniae.
   6724..6845    +  polyA_signal   SV40 poly(A) signal: SV40 polyadenylation signal
   6918..6934    -  protein_bind   lac operator: The lac repressor binds to the lac operator to inhibit transcription in E. coli. This inhibition can be relieved by adding lactose or isopropyl-β-D-thiogalactopyranoside (IPTG). lac repressor encoded by lacI
   6942..6972    -  promoter       lac promoter: promoter for the E. coli lac operon
   6987..7008    -  protein_bind   CAP binding site: CAP binding activates transcription in the presence of cAMP. E. coli catabolite activator protein
   7021..7113    -  CDS            lacI (fragment): lac repressor; lacI; The lac repressor binds to the lac operator to inhibit transcription in E. coli. This inhibition can be relieved by adding lactose or isopropyl-β-D-thiogalactopyranoside (IPTG).
   7296..7884    -  rep_origin     ori: high-copy-number ColE1/pMB1/pBR322/pUC origin of replication
   8055..8915    -  CDS            AmpR: β-lactamase; bla; confers resistance to ampicillin, carbenicillin, and related antibiotics
   8916..9020    -  promoter       AmpR promoter: bla
   9079..9131    -  misc_feature   bom (fragment): basis of mobility region from pBR322
   9286..9665    +  enhancer       CMV enhancer: human cytomegalovirus immediate early enhancer
   9666..9865    +  promoter       CMV promoter: human cytomegalovirus (CMV) immediate early promoter
