[The description below was written by a language model from this plasmid's Addgene catalogue record and pLannotate feature annotations shown in this document.]
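Description:
LentiU6-LacZ-GFP-Puro (BB) is a 9.9 kb third-generation, self-inactivating lentiviral vector that serves as an entry backbone for cloning guide RNA blocks for CRISPR experiments in mammalian cells. It is maintained in E. coli through a high-copy ColE1/pUC-type origin with ampicillin resistance (β-lactamase), and it also carries an f1 origin. Outside the viral region, an SV40/EM7-driven bleomycin/Zeocin resistance cassette with an SV40 poly(A) signal is annotated, although the catalogue lists only puromycin and EGFP as mammalian markers. A CMV enhancer/promoter sits immediately upstream of the truncated HIV-1 5′ LTR, where it drives transcription of the viral genomic RNA in packaging cells. The genome itself contains the Ψ packaging signal with a gag fragment, the Rev response element, cPPT/CTS, WPRE and a ΔU3 3′ LTR followed by a bGH poly(A) signal.

The payload consists of two units. The first is a human U6 RNA polymerase III promoter followed by a reverse-oriented lacZα stuffer that keeps its own lac promoter, operator and CAP site, with flanking T7 and T3 promoters and a remnant of a pBluescript polylinker. Replacing this stuffer with a gRNA block would be expected to remove lacZα expression and so allow blue/white discrimination of recombinants, though the record does not state this, and it does not explain the "BB" label or the enzyme sites used for the replacement. No gRNA scaffold is annotated in the feature table, so the inserted block presumably supplies it. The second unit is an EF-1α core promoter driving EGFP linked through a 2A peptide to puromycin N-acetyltransferase, which allows transduced cells to be tracked by fluorescence and enriched by drug selection. The associated publication concerns prediction of Cas9 gRNA efficiency, which points to use in building lentiviral gRNA constructs or libraries for that work.
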