Addgene plasmid #170459: LentiU6-LacZ-GFP-Puro (BB)
Purpose: For cloning gRNA block
Depositing lab: Yonglun Luo. Depositing organization: Aarhus University. Publication: Enhancing CRISPR-Cas9 gRNA efficiency prediction by data integration and deep learning. Xiang X, Corsi GI, Anthon C, Qu K, Pan X, Liang X, Han P, Dong Z, Liu L, Zhong J, Ma T, Wang J, Zhang X, Jiang H, Xu F, Liu X, Xu X, Wang J, Yang H, Bolund L, Church GM, Lin L, Gorodkin J, Luo Y. Nat Commun. 2021 May 28;12(1):3238. doi: 10.1038/s41467-021-23576-0. PubMed 34050182.
Backbone
  Vector backbone: 3rd Generation lentiviral vector
  Backbone size w/o insert (bp): 7466
  Total vector size (bp): 9882
  Modifications to backbone: no
  Vector type: Mammalian Expression, Lentiviral
  Selectable markers: Puromycin ; EGFP
Growth in bacteria
  Bacterial resistance: Ampicillin, 100 μg/mL
  Growth temperature: 37°C
  Growth strain: NEB Stable
  Copy number: High Copy
Gene/Insert
  Gene/Insert name: hU6-BB-LacZ and EF1A-EGFP-2A-Puro
  Species: Synthetic
  Promoter: hU6 for gRNA and EF1A for EGFP-2A-Puro
  Cloning method: Restriction Enzyme; 5′ cloning site PacI (not destroyed); 3′ cloning site BamHI (not destroyed)
  Sequencing primers: 5′ CAGGGACAGCAGAGATCCAGTTTGG; 3′ TGTTTCAGCAGAGAGAAGTTTGTTG
Terms and licenses: Academic/Nonprofit Terms; Industry Terms: Not Available to Industry
How to cite: LentiU6-LacZ-GFP-Puro (BB) was a gift from Yonglun Luo (Addgene plasmid # 170459 ; http://n2t.net/addgene:170459 ; RRID:Addgene_170459)
